Addgene plasmid #213387: VIPR2-DuET
Purpose: The DuET construct encodes the named human GPCR engineered with a cleaved hemagglutinin signal peptide, a 5' FLAG and a 3' 1D4 epitope tag optimized for expression in mammalian cells and proteomics studies.
Depositing lab: Thomas Sakmar. Depositing organization: Rockefeller University. Publication: Multiplexed selectivity screening of anti-GPCR antibodies. Dahl L, Kotliar IB, Bendes A, Dodig-Crnkovic T, Fromm S, Elofsson A, Uhlen M, Sakmar TP, Schwenk JM. Sci Adv. 2023 May 3;9(18):eadf9297. doi: 10.1126/sciadv.adf9297. Epub 2023 May 3. PubMed 37134173.
Backbone
  Vector backbone: pcDNA 3.1 (+)
  Vector type: Mammalian Expression
Growth in bacteria
  Bacterial resistance: Ampicillin, 100 μg/mL
  Growth temperature: 37°C
  Growth strain: DH5alpha
  Copy number: High Copy
Gene/Insert
  Gene/Insert name: VIPR2 (alt names: Vasoactive intestinal peptide receptor 2; VPAC2, VPAC2R)
  Species: H. sapiens (human)
  Entrez Gene: VIPR2 (a.k.a. C16DUPq36.3, DUP7q36.3, PACAP-R-3, PACAP-R3, VIP-R-2, VPAC2, VPAC2R, VPCAP2R)
  Promoter: CMV, T7
  Tag / fusion protein: FLAG (N terminal on insert); 1D4 (C terminal on insert)
  Cloning method: Gibson Cloning
Terms and licenses: Academic/Nonprofit Terms; Industry Terms: Not Available to Industry
Depositor comments: Class: B, Family: ViP and PACAP receptor. Ensembl ID: ENSG00000106018, Uniprot ID: P41587
How to cite: VIPR2-DuET was a gift from Thomas Sakmar (Addgene plasmid # 213387 ; http://n2t.net/addgene:213387 ; RRID:Addgene_213387)
