[The description below was written by a language model from this plasmid's Addgene catalogue record and pLannotate feature annotations shown in this document.]
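Description:
VIPR2-DuET is a mammalian expression plasmid built on the pcDNA 3.1 (+) backbone that carries the human vasoactive intestinal peptide receptor 2 (VIPR2, also called VPAC2), a class B G protein-coupled receptor of the VIP and PACAP receptor family that signals mainly through adenylyl cyclase. The sequenced record is 6,854 nt. In bacteria the plasmid replicates at high copy from a ColE1/pUC-type origin and is selected with ampicillin through the β-lactamase gene. An f1 origin is also present. For mammalian cells, the backbone contains a neomycin phosphotransferase cassette driven by the SV40 enhancer/early promoter and terminated by an SV40 polyadenylation signal, which would allow G418 selection of stable transfectants.

The receptor open reading frame lies downstream of the CMV immediate early enhancer and promoter and is followed by the bovine growth hormone polyadenylation signal. A T7 promoter sits between the CMV promoter and the coding region, permitting in vitro transcription. According to the catalogue entry, the "DuET" design adds a cleavable hemagglutinin signal peptide and a FLAG epitope at the N terminus and a 1D4 epitope at the C terminus. The signal peptide promotes membrane insertion and is removed, leaving FLAG exposed on the extracellular end. The automated annotation picks up a short FLAG-type match just upstream of VIPR2, consistent with this layout, but it does not annotate the signal peptide or the 1D4 tag. A few small fragment calls, such as a truncated HIV LTR, ble, lacI and lac promoter elements, appear to be backbone remnants or incidental matches. The insert was assembled by Gibson cloning. The dual tags support capture and detection of the receptor in mammalian cell expression and proteomics work, including screening the selectivity of anti-GPCR antibodies.
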