Features (pLannotate 1.2.2; 21 found; start..end, strand, type, name):
    578..598     -  CDS            3xFLAG (fragment): three tandem FLAG® epitope tags
    691..709     -  promoter       T7 promoter: promoter for bacteriophage T7 RNA polymerase
    725..758     -  LTR            5' LTR (truncated) (fragment): truncated 5' long terminal repeat (LTR) from HIV-1
    754..957     -  promoter       CMV promoter: human cytomegalovirus (CMV) immediate early promoter
    958..1337    -  enhancer       CMV enhancer: human cytomegalovirus immediate early enhancer
   1492..1544    +  misc_feature   bom (fragment): basis of mobility region from pBR322
   1603..1707    +  promoter       AmpR promoter: bla
   1708..2568    +  CDS            AmpR: β-lactamase; bla; confers resistance to ampicillin, carbenicillin, and related antibiotics
   2739..3327    +  rep_origin     ori: high-copy-number ColE1/pMB1/pBR322/pUC origin of replication
   3510..3602    +  CDS            lacI (fragment): lac repressor; lacI; The lac repressor binds to the lac operator to inhibit transcription in E. coli. This inhibition can be relieved by adding lactose or isopropyl-β-D-thiogalactopyranoside (IPTG).
   3615..3636    +  protein_bind   CAP binding site: CAP binding activates transcription in the presence of cAMP. E. coli catabolite activator protein
   3651..3681    +  promoter       lac promoter: promoter for the E. coli lac operon
   3689..3705    +  protein_bind   lac operator: The lac repressor binds to the lac operator to inhibit transcription in E. coli. This inhibition can be relieved by adding lactose or isopropyl-β-D-thiogalactopyranoside (IPTG). lac repressor encoded by lacI
   3778..3899    -  polyA_signal   SV40 poly(A) signal: SV40 polyadenylation signal
   3894..4052    -  CDS            ble (fragment): BLE_KLEPN - Experimental evidence at protein level: Swiss-Prot protein existence level 1. Binding protein with a strong affinity to the bleomycin family of antibiotics. Binds to CL990; an antimitotic-antibiotic compound. From Klebsiella pneumoniae.
   4076..4867    -  CDS            neo: KKA2_KLEPN - Also known as kan, nptII. Experimental evidence at protein level: Swiss-Prot protein existence level 1. Resistance to kanamycin, neomycin, paromomycin, ribostamycin, butirosin and gentamicin B. From Klebsiella pneumoniae.
   4934..5263    -  promoter       SV40 promoter: SV40 enhancer and early promoter
   5277..5705    -  rep_origin     f1 ori (sequence partly withheld): f1 bacteriophage origin of replication; arrow indicates direction of (+) strand synthesis
   5726..5747    -  promoter       SV40 promoter (fragment): SV40 enhancer and early promoter
   5751..5975    -  polyA_signal   bGH poly(A) signal: bovine growth hormone polyadenylation signal
   6106..565     -  CDS            VIPR2 (across the origin): VIPR2_HUMAN - Also known as VIP2R. Experimental evidence at protein level: Swiss-Prot protein existence level 1. This is a receptor for VIP as well as PACAP-38 and -27, the activity of this receptor is mediated by G proteins which activate adenylyl cyclase. Can be coupled to phospholipase C. From Homo sapiens (Human).
>Addgene plasmid #213387 | VIPR2-DuET | addgene full sequence | sequence record 430740 | Addgene NGS Result
TTCCGGAACTAGAATACAACACGTCATCCTTCACCAACACGCTTATTGCCCTCAGGATAAATGACAAAAA
GAGATTAAGATGGATGTAGTTCCTGGTGCAGTGCAGTTTCCGAAAGAGGCACAGAATGATACTGCCTGTG
GCCAGACTCATCAGACTAACGCTGTATCCGAGGGTGTAGATGGCTTTAACAAGGATATAAAATGTGATTT
TGCTCTCATCCTCTGGATCGCTGTACCCGCATGCATCCACAAAGTCTGGAAATGTCTCGCTCCAACCATC
AGATGTGCAGTTCTTAGAGATATTCCCGGCTTTAGAGTAAAAGTTAGAAAAAACTTTTGGACATGGCACG
GTAACTGTCTCCCCGACGTTGGCTGGTCTCCAACAGGTGATGTTATCCCACACTCCGCTGCAGGCCTTGT
GCTTCTCGGTCTGGCTTCTAAGGAGTTCGGCGCACTTAGTTTCCTCCTCCTGGATCTCCAGGTGGAAGCG
GCACTCGGGGTGGATTGAATTTACAGGCGCCAAGAGCCAGCATGTCAACAAGGCAGGTGGCAGGAGCGTC
CGCATATCGATGCTGGCGTCATCATCGTCCTTGTAGTCGGCGAATACCAGGCAGAAGATGTAGCTCAGGG
CGATGATCGTCTTCATGGTGGCGCTAAGCTTAAGTTTAAACGCTAGCCAGCTTGGGTCTCCCTATAGTGA
GTCGTATTAATTTCGATAAGCCAGTAAGCAGTGGGTTCTCTAGTTAGCCAGAGAGCTCTGCTTATATAGA
CCTCCCACCGTACACGCCTACCGCCCATTTGCGTCAATGGGGCGGAGTTGTTACGACATTTTGGAAAGTC
CCGTTGATTTTGGTGCCAAAACAAACTCCCATTGACGTCAATGGGGTGGAGACTTGGAAATCCCCGTGAG
TCAAACCGCTATCCACGCCCATTGATGTACTGCCAAAACCGCATCACCATGGTAATAGCGATGACTAATA
CGTAGATGTACTGCCAAGTAGGAAAGTCCCATAAGGTCATGTACTGGGCATAATGCCAGGCGGGCCATTT
ACCGTCATTGACGTCAATAGGGGGCGTACTTGGCATATGATACACTTGATGTACTGCCAAGTGGGCAGTT
TACCGTAAATACTCCACCCATTGACGTCAATGGAAAGTCCCTATTGGCGTTACTATGGGAACATACGTCA
TTATTGACGTCAATGGGCGGGGGTCGTTGGGCGGTCAGCCAGGCGGGCCATTTACCGTAAGTTATGTAAC
GCGGAACTCCATATATGGGCTATGAACTAATGACCCCGTAATTGATTACTATTAATAACTAGTCAATAAT
CAATGTCAACGCGTATATCTGGCCCGTACATCGCGAAGCAGCGCAAAACGCCTAACCCTAAGCAGATTCT
TCATGCAAATGTCGGTCAAGCCTTGCCTTGTTGTAGCTTAAATTTTGCTCGCGCACTACTCAGCGACCTC
CAACACACAAGCAGGGAGCAGATACTGGCTTAACTATGCGGCATCAGAGCAGATTGTACTGAGAGTGCAC
CATAGGGGATCGGGAGATCTCCCGATCCGTCGACGTCAGGTGGCACTTTTCGGGGAAATGTGCGCGGAAC
CCCTATTTGTTTATTTTTCTAAATACATTCAAATATGTATCCGCTCATGAGACAATAACCCTGATAAATG
CTTCAATAATATTGAAAAAGGAAGAGTATGAGTATTCAACATTTCCGTGTCGCCCTTATTCCCTTTTTTG
CGGCATTTTGCCTTCCTGTTTTTGCTCACCCAGAAACGCTGGTGAAAGTAAAAGATGCTGAAGATCAGTT
GGGTGCACGAGTGGGTTACATCGAACTGGATCTCAACAGCGGTAAGATCCTTGAGAGTTTTCGCCCCGAA
GAACGTTTTCCAATGATGAGCACTTTTAAAGTTCTGCTATGTGGCGCGGTATTATCCCGTATTGACGCCG
GGCAAGAGCAACTCGGTCGCCGCATACACTATTCTCAGAATGACTTGGTTGAGTACTCACCAGTCACAGA
AAAGCATCTTACGGATGGCATGACAGTAAGAGAATTATGCAGTGCTGCCATAACCATGAGTGATAACACT
GCGGCCAACTTACTTCTGACAACGATCGGAGGACCGAAGGAGCTAACCGCTTTTTTGCACAACATGGGGG
ATCATGTAACTCGCCTTGATCGTTGGGAACCGGAGCTGAATGAAGCCATACCAAACGACGAGCGTGACAC
CACGATGCCTGTAGCAATGGCAACAACGTTGCGCAAACTATTAACTGGCGAACTACTTACTCTAGCTTCC
CGGCAACAATTAATAGACTGGATGGAGGCGGATAAAGTTGCAGGACCACTTCTGCGCTCGGCCCTTCCGG
CTGGCTGGTTTATTGCTGATAAATCTGGAGCCGGTGAGCGTGGGTCTCGCGGTATCATTGCAGCACTGGG
GCCAGATGGTAAGCCCTCCCGTATCGTAGTTATCTACACGACGGGGAGTCAGGCAACTATGGATGAACGA
AATAGACAGATCGCTGAGATAGGTGCCTCACTGATTAAGCATTGGTAACTGTCAGACCAAGTTTACTCAT
ATATACTTTAGATTGATTTAAAACTTCATTTTTAATTTAAAAGGATCTAGGTGAAGATCCTTTTTGATAA
TCTCATGACCAAAATCCCTTAACGTGAGTTTTCGTTCCACTGAGCGTCAGACCCCGTAGAAAAGATCAAA
GGATCTTCTTGAGATCCTTTTTTTCTGCGCGTAATCTGCTGCTTGCAAACAAAAAAACCACCGCTACCAG
CGGTGGTTTGTTTGCCGGATCAAGAGCTACCAACTCTTTTTCCGAAGGTAACTGGCTTCAGCAGAGCGCA
GATACCAAATACCGTTCTTCTAGTGTAGCCGTAGTTAGGCCACCACTTCAAGAACTCTGTAGCACCGCCT
ACATACCTCGCTCTGCTAATCCTGTTACCAGTGGCTGCTGCCAGTGGCGATAAGTCGTGTCTTACCGGGT
TGGACTCAAGACGATAGTTACCGGATAAGGCGCAGCGGTCGGGCTGAACGGGGGGTTCGTGCACACAGCC
CAGCTTGGAGCGAACGACCTACACCGAACTGAGATACCTACAGCGTGAGCTATGAGAAAGCGCCACGCTT
CCCGAAGGGAGAAAGGCGGACAGGTATCCGGTAAGCGGCAGGGTCGGAACAGGAGAGCGCACGAGGGAGC
TTCCAGGGGGAAACGCCTGGTATCTTTATAGTCCTGTCGGGTTTCGCCACCTCTGACTTGAGCGTCGATT
TTTGTGATGCTCGTCAGGGGGGCGGAGCCTATGGAAAAACGCCAGCAACGCGGCCTTTTTACGGTTCCTG
GCCTTTTGCTGGCCTTTTGCTCACATGTTCTTTCCTGCGTTATCCCCTGATTCTGTGGATAACCGTATTA
CCGCCTTTGAGTGAGCTGATACCGCTCGCCGCAGCCGAACGACCGAGCGCAGCGAGTCAGTGAGCGAGGA
AGCGGAAGAGCGCCCAATACGCAAACCGCCTCTCCCCGCGCGTTGGCCGATTCATTAATGCAGCTGGCAC
GACAGGTTTCCCGACTGGAAAGCGGGCAGTGAGCGCAACGCAATTAATGTGAGTTAGCTCACTCATTAGG
CACCCCAGGCTTTACACTTTATGCTTCCGGCTCGTATGTTGTGTGGAATTGTGAGCGGATAACAATTTCA
CACAGGAAACAGCTATGACCATGATTACGCCAAGCTCTAGCTAGAGGTCGACGGTATACAGACATGATAA
GATACATTGATGAGTTTGGACAAACCACAACTAGAATGCAGTGAAAAAAATGCTTTATTTGTGAAATTTG
TGATGCTATTGCTTTATTTGTAACCATTATAAGCTGCAATAAACAAGTTGGGGTGGGCGAAGAACTCCAG
CATGAGATCCCCGCGCTGGAGGATCATCCAGCCGGCGTCCCGGAAAACGATTCCGAAGCCCAACCTTTCA
TAGAAGGCGGCGGTGGAATCGAAATCTCGTGATGGCAGGTTGGGCGTCGCTTGGTCGGTCATTTCGAACC
CCAGAGTCCCGCTCAGAAGAACTCGTCAAGAAGGCGATAGAAGGCGATGCGCTGCGAATCGGGAGCGGCG
ATACCGTAAAGCACGAGGAAGCGGTCAGCCCATTCGCCGCCAAGCTCTTCAGCAATATCACGGGTAGCCA
ACGCTATGTCCTGATAGCGGTCCGCCACACCCAGCCGGCCACAGTCGATGAATCCAGAAAAGCGGCCATT
TTCCACCATGATATTCGGCAAGCAGGCATCGCCATGGGTCACGACGAGATCCTCGCCGTCGGGCATGCGC
GCCTTGAGCCTGGCGAACAGTTCGGCTGGCGCGAGCCCCTGATGCTCTTCGTCCAGATCATCCTGATCGA
CAAGACCGGCTTCCATCCGAGTACGTGCTCGCTCGATGCGATGTTTCGCTTGGTGGTCGAATGGGCAGGT
AGCCGGATCAAGCGTATGCAGCCGCCGCATTGCATCAGCCATGATGGATACTTTCTCGGCAGGAGCAAGG
TGAGATGACAGGAGATCCTGCCCCGGCACTTCGCCCAATAGCAGCCAGTCCCTTCCCGCTTCAGTGACAA
CGTCGAGCACAGCTGCGCAAGGAACGCCCGTCGTGGCCAGCCACGATAGCCGCGCTGCCTCGTCCTGCAG
TTCATTCAGGGCACCGGACAGGTCGGTCTTGACAAAAAGAACCGGGCGCCCCTGCGCTGACAGCCGGAAC
ACGGCGGCATCAGAGCAGCCGATTGTCTGTTGTGCCCAGTCATAGCCGAATAGCCTCTCCACCCAAGCGG
CCGGAGAACCTGCGTGCAATCCATCTTGTTCAATCATGCGAAACGATCCTCATCCTGTCTCTTGATCAGA
TCCGAAAATGGATATACAAGCTCCCGGGAGCTTTTTGCAAAAGCCTAGGCCTCCAAAAAAGCCTCCTCAC
TACTTCTGGAATAGCTCAGAGGCAGAGGCGGCCTCGGCCTCTGCATAAATAAAAAAAATTAGTCAGCCAT
GGGGCGGAGAATGGGCGGAACTGGGCGGAGTTAGGGGCGGGATGGGCGGAGTTAGGGGCGGGACTATGGT
TGCTGACTAATTGAGATGCATGCTTTGCATACTTCTGCCTGCTGGGGAGCCTGGGGACTTTCCACACCTG
GTTGCTGACTAATTGAGATGCATGCTTTGCATACTTCTGCCTGCTGGGGAGCCTGGGGACTTTCCACACC
CTAACTGACACACATTCCACAGAATTAATTCGCGTTAAATTTTTGTTAAATCAGCTCATTTTTTAACCAA
TAGGCCGAAATCGGCAAAATCCCTTATAAATCAAAAGAATAGACCGAGATAGGGT
[37 nt withheld, positions 5376-5412]
AAAGAACGTGGACTCCAACGTCAAAGG
[49 nt withheld, positions 5440-5488]
T
[91 nt withheld, positions 5490-5580]
G
[124 nt withheld, positions 5582-5705]
GGGGATACCCCCTAGAGCCCCAGCTGGTTCTTTCCGCCTCAGAAGCCATAGAGCCCACCGCATCCCCAGC
ATGCCTGCTATTGTCTTCCCAATCCTCCCCCTTGCTGTCCTGCCCCACCCCACCCCCCAGAATAGAATGA
CACCTACTCAGACAATGCGATGCAATTTCCTCATTTTATTAGGAAAGGACAGTGGGAGTGGCACCTTCCA
GGGTCAAGGAAGGCACGGGGGAGGGGCAAACAACAGATGGCTGGCAACTAGAAGGCACAGTCGAGGCTGA
TCAGCGGGTTTAAACGGGCCCTCTAGACTCGAGTTAGGCAGGGGCCACCTGAGAAGTCTCGGTCTTAGAC
ACGGTGGTGCTGGCCTCATCGAATTCACCGGTGCGTCCACCGGTATCGATGATGACTGATGTCTCAGTTT
GAAGGAAGGACTGGGCTCGGGAACCCCTGTGAAACTGCAGGGCGCCCTCGGATCCATTGCGAGAGAAAGA
AGAACCACAGACCCTATAATCTCTTGAGGCACTGGGGGTAGGACACCTGGAGCGCCACTTCCTCTTCAAC
TCGCACTGCACCTCGCTGTTCAGGAAGCAGTAAAGCACGGCGACTACCAGACCCTGAAATGACCCCAGAC
ACAGTTCGAACAGAATTTGGTATTTACTTGAAATACTAATAGGGAATACTGCAAACACCATGTAGTGGAC
GCCAAAAAGAGGTATCAACAGGAGGGTGCTCTTAGCCAACCGTTTGTATTGGCTTTGGTCGTTACCGCCC
ACATCAGGGCTAGTAAGCTTCTGGAGCAAGATCCGAATGATACTAATAAACAGGACAAAATTCACAATGA
TGCTAATCAGGATTGGTATCCGAATAACCCACCATGGCACGGAATGGTCATTAGTGTCCCAACAGCCGGT
GTCTTCCAGATAGAGCCGGGCCGCAGTCCATGCCCCAATGCAGACGGTAGGAAGGCCCCATCCAATGAGC
AGGTAGGCAAGAAAGCACCTTCGTGGTGGCAGCATAGCCACCAACAAAGTGTGGAGGTAGAGCCCCTCCA
CCAACAGCCAGAAGAAATTGGCCATAATACAATATTGCAGGAACACCAGACTGAGCTTGCACCCTACCCA
ACTGGATGGCTGATCGGGACAGTGCAGGG
